Addgene plasmid #162107: pEpicVector3mC_Puro-T2A-mCherry-VSVg-HA-AU1
Purpose: mCherry linked to 3 tags on the C-terminus as barcodes. Puromycin resistant.
Depositing lab: Julien Sage. Depositing organization: Stanford University. Publication: Spatial epitope barcoding reveals clonal tumor patch behaviors. Rovira-Clave X, Drainas AP, Jiang S, Bai Y, Baron M, Zhu B, Dallas AE, Lee MC, Chu TP, Holzem A, Ayyagari R, Bhattacharya D, McCaffrey EF, Greenwald NF, Markovic M, Coles GL, Angelo M, Bassik MC, Sage J, Nolan GP. Cancer Cell. 2022 Nov 14;40(11):1423-1439.e11. doi: 10.1016/j.ccell.2022.09.014. Epub 2022 Oct 13. PubMed 36240778.
Backbone
  Vector backbone: pLV
  Backbone manufacturer: Vectorbuilder
  Vector type: Lentiviral
  Selectable markers: Puromycin
Growth in bacteria
  Bacterial resistance: Ampicillin, 100 μg/mL
  Growth temperature: 37°C
  Growth strain: NEB Stable
  Copy number: High Copy
Gene/Insert
  Gene/Insert name: Puromycin resistant; mCherry linked to VSVg-HA-AU1 (alt name: mC-3-VHA)
  Species: Synthetic
  Mutation: WT
  Promoter: EF1A
  Tag / fusion protein: VSVg-HA-AU1 (C terminal on insert)
  Cloning method: Unknown
  Sequencing primers: 3′ aaaggagctgacaggtggtg
Terms and licenses: Academic/Nonprofit Terms; Industry Terms: Not Available to Industry
Depositor comments: #9 out of 20 mCherry tagged combinations . Please visit https://doi.org/10.1101/2021.06.29.449991 for bioRxiv preprint.
How to cite: pEpicVector3mC_Puro-T2A-mCherry-VSVg-HA-AU1 was a gift from Julien Sage (Addgene plasmid # 162107 ; http://n2t.net/addgene:162107 ; RRID:Addgene_162107)
