[The description below was written by a language model from this plasmid's Addgene catalogue record and pLannotate feature annotations shown in this document.]
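Description:
pEpicVector3mC_Puro-T2A-mCherry-VSVg-HA-AU1 is a third-generation, self-inactivating lentiviral transfer plasmid built on a commercial pLV backbone. In bacteria it is maintained through a high-copy ColE1/pUC-type origin and selected with ampicillin via β-lactamase. An f1 origin, an SV40 origin and residual lac and T7/T3 elements are also carried in the backbone. The viral portion starts with an RSV promoter fused to a truncated HIV-1 5' LTR, which drives Tat-independent production of the genomic RNA in packaging cells. This is followed by the Ψ packaging signal with a gag fragment, the RRE for Rev-dependent nuclear export, and the cPPT/CTS. The genome ends in a WPRE, a ΔU3 3' LTR that inactivates the LTR promoter after integration, and an SV40 polyadenylation signal.

The payload is a single open reading frame under the human EF1A promoter with its intron A, flanked by Gateway attB sites left over from vector assembly. Puromycin N-acetyltransferase is joined through a T2A ribosome-skipping peptide to mCherry, so one transcript yields separate drug-resistance and red fluorescent proteins. According to the catalogue entry, mCherry carries three short epitope tags at its C-terminus: VSVg, HA and AU1. The automated annotation does not call these tags, although an unannotated gap lies between the end of mCherry and attB2 where they would be expected to sit. The tag trio acts as a protein-level barcode, and this plasmid is recorded as number 9 of 20 mCherry-tagged combinations. Transduced cells can be selected with puromycin, tracked by fluorescence, and identified by antibody detection of their tag combination. This supports the spatial epitope barcoding approach used to follow clonal populations in tumours.
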