Features (pLannotate 1.2.2; 32 found; start..end, strand, type, name):
     20..231     +  promoter       EF-1α core promoter: core promoter for human elongation factor EF-1α
    232..341     +  intron         EF-1α intron A (fragment): intron upstream of the start codon of human EF-1α
    967..1170    +  intron         EF-1α intron A: truncated intron upstream of the start codon of human EF-1α
   1179..1203    +  protein_bind   attB1: mutant version of attB; recombination site for the Gateway® BP reaction BP Clonase™
   1210..1806    +  CDS            PuroR (fragment): puromycin N-acetyltransferase; pac from Streptomyces; confers resistance to puromycin
   1816..1869    +  CDS            T2A: 2A peptide from Thosea asigna virus capsid protein Eukaryotic ribosomes fail to insert a peptide bond between the Gly and Pro residues, yielding separate polypeptides.
   1870..2577    +  CDS            mCherry: mCherry is a basic (constitutively fluorescent) red fluorescent protein published in 2004, derived from Discosoma sp.. It is reported to be a very rapidly-maturing monomer with low acid sensitivity.
   2689..2713    -  protein_bind   attB2: mutant version of attB; recombination site for the Gateway® BP reaction BP Clonase™
   2731..3319    +  misc_feature   WPRE: woodchuck hepatitis virus posttranscriptional regulatory element
   3386..3405    +  misc_feature   cPPT/CTS (fragment): central polypurine tract and central termination sequence of HIV-1
   3407..3640    +  LTR            3' LTR (ΔU3): self-inactivating 3' long terminal repeat (LTR) from HIV-1
   3712..3833    +  polyA_signal   SV40 poly(A) signal: SV40 polyadenylation signal
   3873..4008    +  rep_origin     SV40 ori: SV40 origin of replication
   4029..4047    -  promoter       T7 promoter: promoter for bacteriophage T7 RNA polymerase
   4055..4210    +  CDS            lacZα (fragment): LacZα fragment of β-galactosidase; lacZ fragment
   4215..4643    +  rep_origin     f1 ori (sequence partly withheld): f1 bacteriophage origin of replication; arrow indicates direction of (+) strand synthesis
   4696..4800    +  promoter       AmpR promoter: bla
   4801..5661    +  CDS            AmpR: β-lactamase; bla; confers resistance to ampicillin, carbenicillin, and related antibiotics
   5832..6420    +  rep_origin     ori: high-copy-number ColE1/pMB1/pBR322/pUC origin of replication
   6603..6695    +  CDS            lacI (fragment): lac repressor; lacI; The lac repressor binds to the lac operator to inhibit transcription in E. coli. This inhibition can be relieved by adding lactose or isopropyl-β-D-thiogalactopyranoside (IPTG).
   6708..6729    +  protein_bind   CAP binding site: CAP binding activates transcription in the presence of cAMP. E. coli catabolite activator protein
   6744..6774    +  promoter       lac promoter: promoter for the E. coli lac operon
   6782..6798    +  protein_bind   lac operator: The lac repressor binds to the lac operator to inhibit transcription in E. coli. This inhibition can be relieved by adding lactose or isopropyl-β-D-thiogalactopyranoside (IPTG). lac repressor encoded by lacI
   6843..6861    +  promoter       T3 promoter: promoter for bacteriophage T3 RNA polymerase
   6889..7115    +  promoter       RSV promoter: Rous sarcoma virus enhancer/promoter
   7116..7296    +  LTR            5' LTR (truncated): truncated 5' long terminal repeat (LTR) from HIV-1
   7343..7468    +  misc_feature   HIV-1 Ψ: packaging signal of human immunodeficiency virus type 1
   7452..7815    +  CDS            HIV-1 gag (fragment): gag protein from human immunodeficiency virus 1; gag
   7961..8194    +  misc_feature   RRE: The Rev response element (RRE) of HIV-1 allows for Rev-dependent mRNA export from the nucleus to the cytoplasm.
   8571..8671    +  CDS            Rev (fragment): human immunodeficiency virus 1 (HIV-1) Rev protein; rev; enhances nuclear export of unspliced and incompletely spliced viral mRNAs
   8689..8806    +  misc_feature   cPPT/CTS: central polypurine tract and central termination sequence of HIV-1
   8824..8844    +  protein_bind   attB4: mutant version of attB; core recombination site for the Gateway® BP reaction BP Clonase™
>Addgene plasmid #162107 | pEpicVector3mC_Puro-T2A-mCherry-VSVg-HA-AU1 | addgene full sequence | sequence record 318269 | Addgene NGS Result
GGCTCCGGTGCCCGTCAGTGGGCAGAGCGCACATCGCCCACAGTCCCCGAGAAGTTGGGGGGAGGGGTCG
GCAATTGAACCGGTGCCTAGAGAAGGTGGCGCGGGGTAAACTGGGAAAGTGATGTCGTGTACTGGCTCCG
CCTTTTTCCCGAGGGTGGGGGAGAACCGTATATAAGTGCAGTAGTCGCCGTGAACGTTCTTTTTCGCAAC
GGGTTTGCCGCCAGAACACAGGTAAGTGCCGTGTGTGGTTCCCGCGGGCCTGGCCTCTTTACGGGTTATG
GCCCTTGCGTGCCTTGAATTACTTCCACCTGGCTGCAGTACGTGATTCTTGATCCCGAGCTTCGGGTTGG
AAGTGGGTGGGAGAGTTCGAGGCCTTGCGCTTAAGGAGCCCCTTCGCCTCGTGCTTGAGTTGAGGCCTGG
CCTGGGCGCTGGGGCCGCCGCGTGCGAATCTGGTGGCACCTTCGCGCCTGTCTCGCTGCTTTCGATAAGT
CTCTAGCCATTTAAAATTTTTGATGACCTGCTGCGACGCTTTTTTTCTGGCAAGATAGTCTTGTAAATGC
GGGCCAAGATCTGCACACTGGTATTTCGGTTTTTGGGGCCGCGGGCGGCGACGGGGCCCGTGCGTCCCAG
CGCACATGTTCGGCGAGGCGGGGCCTGCGAGCGCGGCCACCGAGAATCGGACGGGGGTAGTCTCAAGCTG
GCCGGCCTGCTCTGGTGCCTGGTCTCGCGCCGCCGTGTATCGCCCCGCCCTGGGCGGCAAGGCTGGCCCG
GTCGGCACCAGTTGCGTGAGCGGAAAGATGGCCGCTTCCCGGCCCTGCTGCAGGGAGCTCAAAATGGAGG
ACGCGGCGCTCGGGAGAGCGGGCGGGTGAGTCACCCACACAAAGGAAAAGGGCCTTTCCGTCCTCAGCCG
TCGCTTCATGTGACTCCACGGAGTACCGGGCGCCGTCCAGGCACCTCGATTAGTTCTCGAGCTTTTGGAG
TACGTCGTCTTTAGGTTGGGGGGAGGGGTTTTATGCGATGGAGTTTCCCCACACTGAGTGGGTGGAGACT
GAAGTTAGGCCAGCTTGGCACTTGATGTAATTCTCCTTGGAATTTGCCCTTTTTGAGTTTGGATCTTGGT
TCATTCTCAAGCCTCAGACAGTGGTTCAAAGTTTTTTTCTTCCATTTCAGGTGTCGTGACAAGTTTGTAC
AAAAAAGCAGGCTGCCACCATGACCGAGTACAAGCCCACGGTGCGCCTCGCCACCCGCGACGACGTCCCC
AGGGCCGTACGCACCCTCGCCGCCGCGTTCGCCGACTACCCCGCCACGCGCCACACCGTCGATCCGGACC
GCCACATCGAGCGGGTCACCGAGCTGCAAGAACTCTTCCTCACGCGCGTCGGGCTCGACATCGGCAAGGT
GTGGGTCGCGGACGACGGCGCCGCGGTGGCGGTCTGGACCACGCCGGAGAGCGTCGAAGCGGGGGCGGTG
TTCGCCGAGATCGGCCCGCGCATGGCCGAGTTGAGCGGTTCCCGGCTGGCCGCGCAGCAACAGATGGAAG
GCCTCCTGGCGCCGCACCGGCCCAAGGAGCCCGCGTGGTTCCTGGCCACCGTCGGCGTCTCGCCCGACCA
CCAGGGCAAGGGTCTGGGCAGCGCCGTCGTGCTCCCCGGAGTGGAGGCGGCCGAGCGCGCCGGGGTGCCC
GCCTTCCTGGAGACCTCCGCGCCCCGCAACCTCCCCTTCTACGAGCGGCTCGGCTTCACCGTCACCGCCG
ACGTCGAGGTGCCCGAAGGACCGCGCACCTGGTGCATGACCCGCAAGCCCGGTGCCGGAAGCGGAGAGGG
CAGGGGAAGTCTTCTAACATGCGGGGACGTGGAGGAAAATCCCGGCCCCATGGTGAGCAAGGGCGAGGAG
GATAACATGGCCATCATCAAGGAGTTCATGCGCTTCAAGGTGCACATGGAGGGCTCCGTGAACGGCCACG
AGTTCGAGATCGAGGGCGAGGGCGAGGGCCGCCCCTACGAGGGCACCCAGACCGCCAAGCTGAAGGTGAC
CAAGGGTGGCCCCCTGCCCTTCGCCTGGGACATCCTGTCCCCTCAGTTCATGTACGGCTCCAAGGCCTAC
GTGAAGCACCCCGCCGACATCCCCGACTACTTGAAGCTGTCCTTCCCCGAGGGCTTCAAGTGGGAGCGCG
TGATGAACTTCGAGGACGGCGGCGTGGTGACCGTGACCCAGGACTCCTCCCTGCAGGACGGCGAGTTCAT
CTACAAGGTGAAGCTGCGCGGCACCAACTTCCCCTCCGACGGCCCCGTAATGCAGAAGAAGACCATGGGC
TGGGAGGCCTCCTCCGAGCGGATGTACCCCGAGGACGGCGCCCTGAAGGGCGAGATCAAGCAGAGGCTGA
AGCTGAAGGACGGCGGCCACTACGACGCTGAGGTCAAGACCACCTACAAGGCCAAGAAGCCCGTGCAGCT
GCCCGGCGCCTACAACGTCAACATCAAGTTGGACATCACCTCCCACAACGAGGACTACACCATCGTGGAA
CAGTACGAACGCGCCGAGGGCCGCCACTCCACCGGCGGCATGGACGAGCTGTACAAGGGTGGCAGCGGCG
GCGGCGGCTCTGGCGGCTACACCGACATCGAGATGAATCGTCTGGGCAAGTACCCCTACGACGTGCCCGA
CTACGCCGACACCTACAGATACATCTAAACCCAGCTTTCTTGTACAAAGTGGTGATAATCGAATTCCGAT
AATCAACCTCTGGATTACAAAATTTGTGAAAGATTGACTGGTATTCTTAACTATGTTGCTCCTTTTACGC
TATGTGGATACGCTGCTTTAATGCCTTTGTATCATGCTATTGCTTCCCGTATGGCTTTCATTTTCTCCTC
CTTGTATAAATCCTGGTTGCTGTCTCTTTATGAGGAGTTGTGGCCCGTTGTCAGGCAACGTGGCGTGGTG
TGCACTGTGTTTGCTGACGCAACCCCCACTGGTTGGGGCATTGCCACCACCTGTCAGCTCCTTTCCGGGA
CTTTCGCTTTCCCCCTCCCTATTGCCACGGCGGAACTCATCGCCGCCTGCCTTGCCCGCTGCTGGACAGG
GGCTCGGCTGTTGGGCACTGACAATTCCGTGGTGTTGTCGGGGAAGCTGACGTCCTTTCCATGGCTGCTC
GCCTGTGTTGCCACCTGGATTCTGCGCGGGACGTCCTTCTGCTACGTCCCTTCGGCCCTCAATCCAGCGG
ACCTTCCTTCCCGCGGCCTGCTGCCGGCTCTGCGGCCTCTTCCGCGTCTTCGCCTTCGCCCTCAGACGAG
TCGGATCTCCCTTTGGGCCGCCTCCCCGCATCGGGAATTCCCGCGGTTCGCTTTAAGACCAATGACTTAC
AAGGCAGCTGTAGATCTTAGCCACTTTTTAAAAGAAAAGGGGGGACTGGAAGGGCTAATTCACTCCCAAC
GAAGACAAGATCTGCTTTTTGCTTGTACTGGGTCTCTCTGGTTAGACCAGATCTGAGCCTGGGAGCTCTC
TGGCTAACTAGGGAACCCACTGCTTAAGCCTCAATAAAGCTTGCCTTGAGTGCTTCAAGTAGTGTGTGCC
CGTCTGTTGTGTGACTCTGGTAACTAGAGATCCCTCAGACCCTTTTAGTCAGTGTGGAAAATCTCTAGCA
GTAGTAGTTCATGTCATCTTATTATTCAGTATTTATAACTTGCAAAGAAATGAATATCAGAGAGTGAGAG
GAACTTGTTTATTGCAGCTTATAATGGTTACAAATAAAGCAATAGCATCACAAATTTCACAAATAAAGCA
TTTTTTTCACTGCATTCTAGTTGTGGTTTGTCCAAACTCATCAATGTATCTTATCATGTCTGGCTCTAGC
TATCCCGCCCCTAACTCCGCCCATCCCGCCCCTAACTCCGCCCAGTTCCGCCCATTCTCCGCCCCATGGC
TGACTAATTTTTTTTATTTATGCAGAGGCCGAGGCCGCCTCGGCCTCTGAGCTATTCCAGAAGTAGTGAG
GAGGCTTTTTTGGAGGCCTAGGGACGTACCCAATTCGCCCTATAGTGAGTCGTATTACGCGCGCTCACTG
GCCGTCGTTTTACAACGTCGTGACTGGGAAAACCCTGGCGTTACCCAACTTAATCGCCTTGCAGCACATC
CCCCTTTCGCCAGCTGGCGTAATAGCGAAGAGGCCCGCACCGATCGCCCTTCCCAACAGTTGCGCAGCCT
GAATGGCGAATGGG
[124 nt withheld, positions 4215-4338]
C
[91 nt withheld, positions 4340-4430]
A
[49 nt withheld, positions 4432-4480]
CCTTTGACGTTGGAGTCCACGTTCTTT
[37 nt withheld, positions 4508-4544]
ACCCTATCTCGGTCTATTCTTTTGATTTATAAGGGATTTTGCCGATTTCGGCCTATTGGTTAAAAAATGA
GCTGATTTAACAAAAATTTAACGCGAATTTTAACAAAATATTAACGCTTACAATTTAGGTGGCACTTTTC
GGGGAAATGTGCGCGGAACCCCTATTTGTTTATTTTTCTAAATACATTCAAATATGTATCCGCTCATGAG
ACAATAACCCTGATAAATGCTTCAATAATATTGAAAAAGGAAGAGTATGAGTATTCAACATTTCCGTGTC
GCCCTTATTCCCTTTTTTGCGGCATTTTGCCTTCCTGTTTTTGCTCACCCAGAAACGCTGGTGAAAGTAA
AAGATGCTGAAGATCAGTTGGGTGCACGAGTGGGTTACATCGAACTGGATCTCAACAGCGGTAAGATCCT
TGAGAGTTTTCGCCCCGAAGAACGTTTTCCAATGATGAGCACTTTTAAAGTTCTGCTATGTGGCGCGGTA
TTATCCCGTATTGACGCCGGGCAAGAGCAACTCGGTCGCCGCATACACTATTCTCAGAATGACTTGGTTG
AGTACTCACCAGTCACAGAAAAGCATCTTACGGATGGCATGACAGTAAGAGAATTATGCAGTGCTGCCAT
AACCATGAGTGATAACACTGCGGCCAACTTACTTCTGACAACGATCGGAGGACCGAAGGAGCTAACCGCT
TTTTTGCACAACATGGGGGATCATGTAACTCGCCTTGATCGTTGGGAACCGGAGCTGAATGAAGCCATAC
CAAACGACGAGCGTGACACCACGATGCCTGTAGCAATGGCAACAACGTTGCGCAAACTATTAACTGGCGA
ACTACTTACTCTAGCTTCCCGGCAACAATTAATAGACTGGATGGAGGCGGATAAAGTTGCAGGACCACTT
CTGCGCTCGGCCCTTCCGGCTGGCTGGTTTATTGCTGATAAATCTGGAGCCGGTGAGCGTGGGTCTCGCG
GTATCATTGCAGCACTGGGGCCAGATGGTAAGCCCTCCCGTATCGTAGTTATCTACACGACGGGGAGTCA
GGCAACTATGGATGAACGAAATAGACAGATCGCTGAGATAGGTGCCTCACTGATTAAGCATTGGTAACTG
TCAGACCAAGTTTACTCATATATACTTTAGATTGATTTAAAACTTCATTTTTAATTTAAAAGGATCTAGG
TGAAGATCCTTTTTGATAATCTCATGACCAAAATCCCTTAACGTGAGTTTTCGTTCCACTGAGCGTCAGA
CCCCGTAGAAAAGATCAAAGGATCTTCTTGAGATCCTTTTTTTCTGCGCGTAATCTGCTGCTTGCAAACA
AAAAAACCACCGCTACCAGCGGTGGTTTGTTTGCCGGATCAAGAGCTACCAACTCTTTTTCCGAAGGTAA
CTGGCTTCAGCAGAGCGCAGATACCAAATACTGTTCTTCTAGTGTAGCCGTAGTTAGGCCACCACTTCAA
GAACTCTGTAGCACCGCCTACATACCTCGCTCTGCTAATCCTGTTACCAGTGGCTGCTGCCAGTGGCGAT
AAGTCGTGTCTTACCGGGTTGGACTCAAGACGATAGTTACCGGATAAGGCGCAGCGGTCGGGCTGAACGG
GGGGTTCGTGCACACAGCCCAGCTTGGAGCGAACGACCTACACCGAACTGAGATACCTACAGCGTGAGCT
ATGAGAAAGCGCCACGCTTCCCGAAGAGAGAAAGGCGGACAGGTATCCGGTAAGCGGCAGGGTCGGAACA
GGAGAGCGCACGAGGGAGCTTCCAGGGGGAAACGCCTGGTATCTTTATAGTCCTGTCGGGTTTCGCCACC
TCTGACTTGAGCGTCGATTTTTGTGATGCTCGTCAGGGGGGCGGAGCCTATGGAAAAACGCCAGCAACGC
GGCCTTTTTACGGTTCCTGGCCTTTTGCTGGCCTTTTGCTCACATGTTCTTTCCTGCGTTATCCCCTGAT
TCTGTGGATAACCGTATTACCGCCTTTGAGTGAGCTGATACCGCTCGCCGCAGCCGAACGACCGAGCGCA
GCGAGTCAGTGAGCGAGGAAGCGGAAGAGCGCCCAATACGCAAACCGCCTCTCCCCGCGCGTTGGCCGAT
TCATTAATGCAGCTGGCACGACAGGTTTCCCGACTGGAAAGCGGGCAGTGAGCGCAACGCAATTAATGTG
AGTTAGCTCACTCATTAGGCACCCCAGGCTTTACACTTTATGCTTCCGGCTCGTATGTTGTGTGGAATTG
TGAGCGGATAACAATTTCACACAGGAAACAGCTATGACCATGATTACGCCAAGCGCGCAATTAACCCTCA
CTAAAGGGAACAAAAGCTGGAGCTGCAAGCTTAATGTAGTCTTATGCAATACTCTTGTAGTCTTGCAACA
TGGTAACGATGAGTTAGCAACATGCCTTACAAGGAGAGAAAAAGCACCGTGCATGCCGATTGGTGGAAGT
AAGGTGGTACGATCGTGCCTTATTAGGAAGGCAACAGACGGGTCTGACATGGATTGGACGAACCACTGAA
TTGCCGCATTGCAGAGATATTGTATTTAAGTGCCTAGCTCGATACATAAACGGGTCTCTCTGGTTAGACC
AGATCTGAGCCTGGGAGCTCTCTGGCTAACTAGGGAACCCACTGCTTAAGCCTCAATAAAGCTTGCCTTG
AGTGCTTCAAGTAGTGTGTGCCCGTCTGTTGTGTGACTCTGGTAACTAGAGATCCCTCAGACCCTTTTAG
TCAGTGTGGAAAATCTCTAGCAGTGGCGCCCGAACAGGGACTTGAAAGCGAAAGGGAAACCAGAGGAGCT
CTCTCGACGCAGGACTCGGCTTGCTGAAGCGCGCACGGCAAGAGGCGAGGGGCGGCGACTGGTGAGTACG
CCAAAAATTTTGACTAGCGGAGGCTAGAAGGAGAGAGATGGGTGCGAGAGCGTCAGTATTAAGCGGGGGA
GAATTAGATCGCGATGGGAAAAAATTCGGTTAAGGCCAGGGGGAAAGAAAAAATATAAATTAAAACATAT
AGTATGGGCAAGCAGGGAGCTAGAACGATTCGCAGTTAATCCTGGCCTGTTAGAAACATCAGAAGGCTGT
AGACAAATACTGGGACAGCTACAACCATCCCTTCAGACAGGATCAGAAGAACTTAGATCATTATATAATA
CAGTAGCAACCCTCTATTGTGTGCATCAAAGGATAGAGATAAAAGACACCAAGGAAGCTTTAGACAAGAT
AGAGGAAGAGCAAAACAAAAGTAAGACCACCGCACAGCAAGCGGCCGCTGATCTTCAGACCTGGAGGAGG
AGATATGAGGGACAATTGGAGAAGTGAATTATATAAATATAAAGTAGTAAAAATTGAACCATTAGGAGTA
GCACCCACCAAGGCAAAGAGAAGAGTGGTGCAGAGAGAAAAAAGAGCAGTGGGAATAGGAGCTTTGTTCC
TTGGGTTCTTGGGAGCAGCAGGAAGCACTATGGGCGCAGCGTCAATGACGCTGACGGTACAGGCCAGACA
ATTATTGTCTGGTATAGTGCAGCAGCAGAACAATTTGCTGAGGGCTATTGAGGCGCAACAGCATCTGTTG
CAACTCACAGTCTGGGGCATCAAGCAGCTCCAGGCAAGAATCCTGGCTGTGGAAAGATACCTAAAGGATC
AACAGCTCCTGGGGATTTGGGGTTGCTCTGGAAAACTCATTTGCACCACTGCTGTGCCTTGGAATGCTAG
TTGGAGTAATAAATCTCTGGAACAGATTTGGAATCACACGACCTGGATGGAGTGGGACAGAGAAATTAAC
AATTACACAAGCTTAATACACTCCTTAATTGAAGAATCGCAAAACCAGCAAGAAAAGAATGAACAAGAAT
TATTGGAATTAGATAAATGGGCAAGTTTGTGGAATTGGTTTAACATAACAAATTGGCTGTGGTATATAAA
ATTATTCATAATGATAGTAGGAGGCTTGGTAGGTTTAAGAATAGTTTTTGCTGTACTTTCTATAGTGAAT
AGAGTTAGGCAGGGATATTCACCATTATCGTTTCAGACCCACCTCCCAACCCCGAGGGGACCCGACAGGC
CCGAAGGAATAGAAGAAGAAGGTGGAGAGAGAGACAGAGACAGATCCATTCGATTAGTGAACGGATCTCG
ACGGTATCGCTAGCTTTTAAAAGAAAAGGGGGGATTGGGGGGTACAGTGCAGGGGAAAGAATAGTAGACA
TAATAGCAACAGACATACAAACTAAAGAATTACAAAAACAAATTACAAAAATTCAAAATTTTACTAGTGA
TTATCGGATCAACTTTGTATAGAAAAGTTG
